>Addgene plasmid #56393 | mVenus-UbiquitinC-C-18 | depositor partial sequence | sequence record 87288 | insert sequence
GACGTCAGATCCGCTAGCGCTACCGGTCGCCACCATGGTGAGCAAGGGCGAGGAGCTGTTCACCGGGGTG
GTGCCCATCCTGGTCGAGCTGGACGGCGACGTAAACGGCCACAAGTTCAGCGTGTCCGGCGAGGGCGAGG
GCGATGCCACCTACGGCAAGCTGACCCTGAAGCTGATCTGCACCACCGGCAAGCTGCCCGTGCCCTGGCC
CACCCTCGTGACCACCCTGGGCTACGGCCTGCAGTGCTTCGCCCGCTACCCCGACCACATGAAGCAGCAC
GACTTCTTCAAGTCCGCCATGCCCGAAGGCTACGTCCAGGAGCGCACCATCTTCTTCAAGGACGACGGCA
ACTACAAGACCCGCGCCGAGGTGAAGTTCGAGGGCGACACCCTGGTGAACCGCATCGAGCTGAAGGGCAT
CGACTTCAAGGAGGACGGCAACATCCTGGGGCACAAGCTGGAGTACAACTACAACAGCCACAACGTCTAT
ATCACCGCCGACAAGCAGAAGAACGGCATCAAGGCCAACTTCAAGATCCGCCACAACATCGAGGACGGCG
GCGTGCAGCTCGCCGACCACTACCAGCAGAACACCCCCATCGGCGACGGCCCCGTGCTGCTGCCCGACAA
CCACTACCTGAGCTACCAGTCCAAGCTGAGCAAAGACCCCAACGAGAAGCGCGATCACATGGTCCTGCTG
GAGTTCGTGACCGCCGCCGGGATCACTCTCGGCATGGACGAGCTGTACAAGTCCGGACTCAGATCTCGAG
CTCAAGCTTCGAATTCGGCAGCGGTGGAGAGCGGTCAGATCTTCGTGAAGACTCTGACTGGTAAGACCAT
CACCCTCGAGGTTGAGCCCAGTGACACCATTGAGAATGTCAAGGCAAAGATCCAAGATAAGGAAGGCATC
CCTCCTGACCAGCAGAGGCTGATCTTTGCTGGAAAACAGCTGGAAGATGGGCGCACCCTGTCTGACTACA
ACATCCAGAAAGAGTCCACCCTGCACCTGGTACTCCGTCTCAGAGGTGGGTGAGGATCCACCGGATCTAG
ATAACTGATCATAATCAGCCATACCACATT
