>Addgene plasmid #56393 | mVenus-UbiquitinC-C-18 | addgene partial sequence | sequence record 147150 | SV40pA-R 5'-GAAATTTGTGATGCTATTGC-3'
ATAACAGTTAACAACAACAATTGCATTCATTTTATGTTTCAGGTTCAGGGGGAGGTGTGGGAGGTTTTTT
AAAGCAAGTAAAACCTCTACAAATGTGGTATGGCTGATTATGATCAGTTATCTAGATCCGGTGGATCCTC
ACCCACCTCTGAGACGGAGTACCAGGTGCAGGGTGGACTCTTTCTGGATGTTGTAGTCAGACAGGGTGCG
CCCATCTTCCAGCTGTTTTCCAGCAAAGATCAGCCTCTGCTGGTCAGGAGGGATGCCTTCCTTATCTTGG
ATCTTTGCCTTGACATTCTCAATGGTGTCACTGGGCTCAACCTCGAGGGTGATGGTCTTACCAGTCAGAG
TCTTCACGAAGATCTGACCGCTCTCCACCGCTGCCGAATTCGAAGCTTGAGCTCGAGATCTGAGTCCGGA
CTTGTACAGCTCGTCCATGCCGAGAGTGATCCCGGCGGCGGTCACGAACTCCAGCAGGACCATGTGATCG
CGCTTCTCGTTGGGGTCTTTGCTCAGCTTGGACTGGTAGCTCAGGTAGTGGTTGTCGGGCAGCAGCACGG
GGCCGTCGCCGATGGGGGTGTTCTGCTGGTAGTGGTCGGCGAGCTGCACGCCGCCGTCCTCGATGTTGTG
GCGGATCTTGAAGTTGGCCTTGATGCCGTTCTTCTGCTTGTCGGCGG
