[The description below was written by a language model from this plasmid's Addgene catalogue record.]
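Description:
mVenus-UbiquitinC-C-18 is a mammalian expression plasmid built on the mVenus-C1 backbone (about 4.75 kb without insert), a C1-style fluorescent protein fusion vector in which the gene of interest is placed downstream of the fluorescent protein. It is maintained as a high-copy plasmid in E. coli under kanamycin selection, and it carries a neomycin resistance marker that allows G418 selection of stably transfected mammalian cells. No feature table accompanies the record, so the origins of replication and the promoter driving the resistance cassette are not stated. The listed 3′ sequencing primer implies an SV40 polyadenylation signal downstream of the insert.

The payload is a human ubiquitin sequence, recorded as amino acids 2–76 of the reference protein, which corresponds to a single ubiquitin unit lacking its initiator methionine. It is fused to the C-terminus of mVenus, a monomeric yellow fluorescent protein, and the fusion is transcribed from the CMV immediate-early promoter for strong constitutive expression. The "C-18" in the name probably denotes the fusion orientation and an 18-residue linker between the two parts, though the record does not say so explicitly. There is some inconsistency in the naming: the insert is called UbiquitinC, while the linked gene entry is UBA52, a ubiquitin–ribosomal protein fusion gene. Both encode the same ubiquitin moiety.

The construct is intended for fluorescence imaging of ubiquitin distribution in live or fixed mammalian cells, with excitation at 515 nm and emission at 528 nm. The catalogue lists the expected localization as membrane.
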