Addgene plasmid #56393: mVenus-UbiquitinC-C-18
Purpose: Localization: Membrane, Excitation: 515, Emission: 528
Depositing lab: Michael Davidson. Depositing organization: Florida State University, Tallahassee.
Backbone
  Vector backbone: mVenus-C1
  Backbone size w/o insert (bp): 4750
  Vector type: Mammalian Expression
  Selectable markers: Neomycin (select with G418)
Growth in bacteria
  Bacterial resistance: Kanamycin, 50 μg/mL
  Growth temperature: 37°C
  Growth strain: DH5alpha
  Copy number: High Copy
Gene/Insert
  Gene/Insert name: UbiquitinC
  Species: H. sapiens (human)
  Mutation: aa 2-76 of NP_003324.1
  Entrez Gene: UBA52 (a.k.a. CEP52, HUBCEP52, L40, RPL40)
  Promoter: CMV
  Tag / fusion protein: mVenus (N terminal on backbone)
  Cloning method: Unknown
  Sequencing primers: 5′ CMV-F; 3′ SV40pA-R
Terms and licenses: Academic/Nonprofit Terms; Industry Terms
Depositor comments: . Excitation = 515; Emission = 528
How to cite: mVenus-UbiquitinC-C-18 was a gift from Michael Davidson (Addgene plasmid # 56393 ; http://n2t.net/addgene:56393 ; RRID:Addgene_56393)
